>Addgene plasmid #34367 | KHBD00219 | depositor partial sequence | sequence record 40934 | KHBD00219 sequence 1656 bps
ATGGCCCTGGAGGATCGCTGCAGTCCACAGTCAGCGCCCAGCCCCATTACCCTACAAATGCAGCATCTTC
ACCACCAGCAACAGCAGCAGCAGCAACAGCAGCAGCAAATGCAGCACCTCCACCAGCTGCAGCAACTGCA
GCAGTTGCACCAACAGCAACTGGCCGCCGGTGTCTTCCACCATCCGGCAATGGCCTTCGATGCCGCTGCA
GCCGCCGCTGCTGCAGCTGCTGCTGCGGCCGCCCACGCTCATGCTGCTGCACTGCAGCAGCGCCTCAGTG
GCAGTGGATCGCCCGCATCCTGCTCCACGCCCGCCTCGTCCACGCCGCTGACCATCAAGGAGGAGGAAAG
CGACTCCGTGATCGGTGACATGAGTTTCCACAATCAGACGCACACCACCAACGAGGAGGAGGAGGCGGAG
GAGGATGACGACATTGATGTGGATGTGGATGATACGTCGGCGGGCGGACGCCTGCCACCACCCGCCCACC
AGCAGCAGTCGACGGCCAAGCCCTCGCTGGCCTTTTCCATCTCCAACATCCTGAGCGATCGTTTCGGAGA
TGTCCAGAAGCCGGGCAAGTCGATGGAGAACCAGGCCAGCATATTCCGCCCCTTCGAGGCGAGTCGTTCC
CAGACTGCCACGCCCTCCGCCTTTACAAGAGTGGATCTGCTGGAGTTTAGCCGGCAACAGCAGGCTGCCG
CCGCAGCCGCTACTGCGGCCATGATGCTGGAACGGGCCAACTTCCTTAACTGCTTCAATCCGGCTGCCTA
TCCCAGGATACACGAGGAAATCGTGCAGAGTCGGCTGCGCAGGAGTGCAGCCAATGCCGTCATCCCGCCG
CCCATGAGCTCCAAGATGAGCGATGCCAATCCAGAGAAATCTGCTCTGGGATCCCTGTGCAAGGCGGTCT
CGCAGATCGGACAACCTGCTGCCCCTACGATGACCCAACCTCCGCTGAGTAGCAGTGCCAGCAGCTTGGC
CAGTCCGCCACCCGCCTCCAATGCCTCGACCATTAGCAGCACCTCTTCCGTGGCCACCAGCTCGAGCTCC
TCCTCGTCGGGTTGCTCCTCGGCGGCCAGTTCCTTGAACTCCTCGCCCAGTAGCCGACTGGGAGCCAGTG
GATCCGGAGTCAATGCCAGCAGTCCCCAGCCGCAGCCAATCCCGCCGCCATCCGCCGTTAGCCGAGATTC
CGGAATGGAGTCCTCGGATGACACGCGTTCCGAGACGGGATCCACCACCACAGAGGGCGGCAAGAACGAG
ATGTGGCCCGCCTGGGTGTACTGCACCCGCTACAGCGATCGTCCCAGCTCAGGACCCCGCTACCGCCGCC
CCAAACAGCCAAAGGACAAGACCAACGACGAGAAG
[162 nt withheld, positions 1366-1527]
AAGAAGTCGACGGGCTCCAAAAATCCGCTGGCACTGCAGCTGATGGCCCAGGGATTGTACAACCACACCA
CCGTGCCGCTGACCAAGGAGGAGGAGGAGCTCGAGATGCGCATGAACGGGCAGATCCCC
