>Addgene plasmid #34367 | KHBD00219 | addgene partial sequence | sequence record 42074 | M13-Rev 5'-CAGGAAACAGCTATGACC-3'
TTTTATTTTGACTGATAGTGACCTGTTCGTTGCAACAAATTGATAAGCAATGCTTTCTTATAATGCCAAC
TTTGTACAAGAAAGTTGGCAAGGGGATCTGCCCGTTCATGCGCATCTCGAGCTCCTCCTCCTCCTTGGTC
AGCGGCACGGTGGTGTGGTTGTACAATCCCTGGGCCATCAGCTGCAGTGCCAGCGGATTTTTGGAGCCCG
TCGACTTCTT
[162 nt withheld, positions 221-382]
CTTCTCGTCGTTGGTCTTGTCCTTTGGCTGTTTGGGGCGGCGGTAGCGGGGTCCTGAGCTGGGACGATCG
CTGTAGCGGGTGCAGTACACCCAGGCGGGCCACATCTCGTTCTTGCCGCCCTCTGTGGTGGTGGATCCCG
TCTCGGAACGCGTGTCATCCGAGGACTCCATTCCGGAATCTCGGCTAACGGCGGATGGCGGCGGGATTGG
CTGCGGCTGGGGACTGCTGGCATTGACTCCGGATCCACTGGCTCCCAGTCGGCTACTGGGCGAGGAGTTC
AAGGAACTGGCCGCCGAGGAGCAACCCGACGAGGAGGAGCTCGAGCTGGTGGCCACGGAAGAGGTGCTGC
TAATGGTCGAGGCATTGGAGGCGGGTGGCGGACTGGCCAAGCTGCT
