[The description below was written by a language model from this plasmid's Addgene catalogue record.]
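Description:
KHBD00219 is a Gateway entry-type clone built in the Invitrogen pDONR221 donor backbone and carrying the open reading frame of the Drosophila melanogaster gene engrailed (en, CG9015), which encodes a homeodomain transcription factor. The insert is recorded as 1656 bp in a backbone of 2536 bp without insert. The plasmid is maintained in standard E. coli cloning strains as a high-copy plasmid under kanamycin selection. No feature table accompanies the record, so individual elements such as the origin of replication or the exact recombination sites are not itemised. As a product of Gateway cloning into pDONR221, however, the ORF would be expected to sit between attL sites generated by the BP reaction, with flanking M13 forward and reverse primer sites used for sequence verification.

The construct contains no stated promoter, tag or reporter. It serves as a shuttle clone rather than an expression vector, so expression depends on moving the ORF by LR recombination into a destination vector that supplies these parts. The depositor notes that ORFs in this collection were cloned open-ended, without a stop codon. This design allows in-frame C-terminal fusions to be made after transfer, as well as N-terminal ones, although a destination vector must then provide the translation stop. The clone belongs to a collection of Drosophila ORFs associated with work on automated screening of protein–DNA interactions at fly regulatory elements. Its likely use is therefore as a source of the engrailed coding sequence for building fusion constructs for such assays, or for other expression studies.
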