Addgene plasmid #34367: KHBD00219
Depositing lab: Bart Deplancke. Depositing organization: Swiss Federal Institute of Technology (EPFL). Publication: Automated protein-DNA interaction screening of Drosophila regulatory elements. Korneel Hens, Jean-Daniel Feuz, Alina Isakova, Antonina Lagovitina, Andreas Massouras, Julien Bryois, Patrick Callaerts, Susan E. Celniker, Bart Deplancke. Nat Methods. 2011 Oct 30;8(12):1065-70. 10.1038/nmeth.1763 PubMed 22037703.
Backbone
  Vector backbone: pDONR221
  Backbone manufacturer: Invitrogen
  Backbone size w/o insert (bp): 2536
  Vector type: Gateway Donor Vector
Growth in bacteria
  Bacterial resistance: Kanamycin, 50 μg/mL
  Growth temperature: 37°C
  Growth strain: DH5alpha
  Copy number: High Copy
Gene/Insert
  Gene/Insert name: CG9015 (alt names: FBgn0000577; en; engrailed)
  Species: D. melanogaster (fly)
  Insert size (bp): 1656
  Entrez Gene: en (a.k.a. Dmel_CG9015, 153867_at, Apa, CG9015, Dmel\CG9015, EN, En, EnR, Eng, Engr, Engrailed, Engrailed/Invected, Es, V, en1, spa2, spt)
  Cloning method: Gateway Cloning
  Sequencing primers: 5′ M13F; 3′ M13R
Terms and licenses: Academic/Nonprofit Terms; Industry Terms: Not Available to Industry
Depositor comments: Please note that the ORFs in this collection were cloned open-ended (without a stop codon).
How to cite: KHBD00219 was a gift from Bart Deplancke (Addgene plasmid # 34367 ; http://n2t.net/addgene:34367 ; RRID:Addgene_34367)
